>Addgene plasmid #154630 | pEPYC1CB0007 | depositor full sequence | sequence record 299504 | pEPYC1CB0007 sequence 7009 bps
GCAATTGTCTTCTGCACGAAGTGGTTTAAACTATCAGTGTTTGACAGGATATATTGGCGGGTAAACCTAA
GAGAAAAGAGCGTTTATTAGAATAATCGGATATTTAAAAGGGCGTGAAAAGGTTTATCCGTTCGTCCATT
TGTATGTGCATGCCAACCACAGGGTTCCCCAGATCAGGCGCTGGCTGCTGAACCCCCAGCCGGAACTGAC
CCCACAAGGCCCTAGCGTTTGCAATGCACCAGGTCATCATTGACCCAGGCGTGTTCCACCAGGCCGCTGC
CTCGCAACTCTTCGCAGGCTTCGCCGACCTGCTCGCGCCACTTCTTCACGCGGGTGGAATCCGATCCGCA
CATGAGGCGGAAGGTTTCCAGCTTGAGCGGGTACGGCTCCCGGTGCGAGCTGAAATAGTCGAACATCCGT
CGGGCCGTCGGCGACAGCTTGCGGTACTTCTCCCATATGAATTTCGTGTAGTGGTCGCCAGCAAACAGCA
CGACGATTTCCTCGTCGATCAGGACCTGGCAACGGGACGTTTTCTTGCCACGGTCCAGGACGCGGAAGCG
GTGCAGCAGCGACACCGATTCCAGGTGCCCAACGCGGTCGGACGTGAAGCCCATCGCCGTCGCCTGTAGG
CGCGACAGGCATTCCTCGGCCTTCGTGTAATACCGGCCATTGATCGACCAGCCCAGGTCCTGGCAAAGCT
CGTAGAACGTGAAGGTGATCGGCTCGCCGATAGGGGTGCGCTTCGCGTACTCCAACACCTGCTGCCACAC
CAGTTCGTCATCGTCGGCCCGCAGCTCGACGCCGGTGTAGGTGATCTTCACGTCCTTGTTGACGTGGAAA
ATGACCTTGTTTTGCAGCGCCTCGCGCGGGATTTTCTTGTTGCGCGTGGTGAACAGGGCAGAGCGGGCCG
TGTCGTTTGGCATCGCTCGCATCGTGTCCGGCCACGGCGCAATATCGAACAAGGAAAGCTGCATTTCCTT
GATCTGCTGCTTCGTGTGTTTCAGCAACGCGGCCTGCTTGGCCTCGCTGACCTGTTTTGCCAGGTCCTCG
CCGGCGGTTTTTCGCTTCTTGGTCGTCATAGTTCCTCGCGTGTCGATGGTCATCGACTTCGCCAAACCTG
CCGCCTCCTGTTCAAGACGACGCGAACGCTCCACGGCGGCCGATGGCGCGGGCAGGGCAGGGGGAGCCAG
TTGCACGCTGTCGCGCTCGATCTTGGCCGTAGCTTGCTGGACCATCGAGCCGACGGACTGGAAGGTTTCG
CGGGGCGCACGCATGACGGTGCGGCTTGCGATGGTTTCGGCATCCTCGGCGGAAAACCCCGCGTCGATCA
GTTCTTGCCTGTATGCCTTCCGGTCAAACGTCCGATTCATTCACCCTCCTTGCGGGATTGCCCCGACTCA
CGCCGGGGCAATGTGCCCTTATTCCTGATTTGACCCGCCTGGTGCCTTGGTGTCCAGATAATCCACCTTA
TCGGCAATGAAGTCGGTCCCGTAGACCGTCTGGCCGTCCTTCTCGTACTTGGTATTCCGAATCTTGCCCT
GCACGAATACCAGCGACCCCTTGCCCAAATACTTGCCGTGGGCCTCGGCCTGAGAGCCAAAACACTTGAT
GCGGAAGAAGTCGGTGCGCTCCTGCTTGTCGCCGGCATCGTTGCGCCACATCTAGGATCTGCCAGGAACC
GTAAAAAGGCCGCGTTGCTGGCGTTTTTCCATAGGCTCCGCCCCCCTGACGAGCATCACAAAAATCGACG
CTCAAGTCAGAGGTGGCGAAACCCGACAGGACTATAAAGATACCAGGCGTTTCCCCCTGGAAGCTCCCTC
GTGCGCTCTCCTGTTCCGACCCTGCCGCTTACCGGATACCTGTCCGCCTTTCTCCCTTCGGGAAGCGTGG
CGCTTTCTCATAGCTCACGCTGTAGGTATCTCAGTTCGGTGTAGGTCGTTCGCTCCAAGCTGGGCTGTGT
GCACGAACCCCCCGTTCAGCCCGACCGCTGCGCCTTATCCGGTAACTATCGTCTTGAGTCCAACCCGGTA
AGACACGACTTATCGCCACTGGCAGCAGCCACTGGTAACAGGATTAGCAGAGCGAGGTATGTAGGCGGTG
CTACAGAGTTCTTGAAGTGGTGGCCTAACTACGGCTACACTAGAAGAACAGTATTTGGTATCTGCGCTCT
GCTGAAGCCAGTTACCTTCGGAAAAAGAGTTGGTAGCTCTTGATCCGGCAAACAAACCACCGCTGGTAGC
GGTGGTTTTTTTGTTTGCAAGCAGCAGATTACGCGCAGAAAAAAAGGATCTCAAGAAGATCCTTTGATCT
TTTCTACGGGGTCTGACGCTCAGTGGAACGAAAACTCACGTTAAGGGATTTTGGTCATGAGATTATCAAA
AAGGATCTTCACCTAGATCCTTTTAAATTAAAAATGAAGTTTTAAATCAATCTAAAGTATATATGAGTAA
ACTTGGTCTGACAGTTACCAATGCTTAATCAGTGAGGCACCTATCTCAGCGATCTGTCTATTTCGTTCAT
CCATAGTTGCCTGACTCCCCGTCGTGTAGATAACTACGATACGGGAGGGCTTACCATCTGGCCCCAGTGC
TGCAATGATACCGCGAGAACCACGCTCACCGGCTCCAGATTTATCAGCAATAAACCAGCCAGCCGGAAGG
GCCGAGCGCAGAAGTGGTCCTGCAACTTTATCCGCCTCCATCCAGTCTATTAATTGTTGCCGGGAAGCTA
GAGTAAGTAGTTCGCCAGTTAATAGTTTGCGCAACGTTGTTGCCATTGCTACAGGCATCGTGGTGTCACG
CTCGTCGTTTGGTATGGCTTCATTCAGCTCCGGTTCCCAACGATCAAGGCGAGTTACATGATCCCCCATG
TTGTGCAAAAAAGCGGTTAGCTCCTTCGGTCCTCCGATCGTTGTCAGAAGTAAGTTGGCCGCAGTGTTAT
CACTCATGGTTATGGCAGCACTGCATAATTCTCTTACTGTCATGCCATCCGTAAGATGCTTTTCTGTGAC
TGGTGAGTACTCAACCAAGTCATTCTGAGAATAGTGTATGCGGCGACCGAGTTGCTCTTGCCCGGCGTCA
ATACGGGATAATACCGCGCCACATAGCAGAACTTTAAAAGTGCTCATCATTGGAAAACGTTCTTCGGGGC
GAAAACTCTCAAGGATCTTACCGCTGTTGAGATCCAGTTCGATGTAACCCACTCGTGCACCCAACTGATC
TTCAGCATCTTTTACTTTCACCAGCGTTTCTGGGTGAGCAAAAACAGGAAGGCAAAATGCCGCAAAAAAG
GGAATAAGGGCGACACGGAAATGTTGAATACTCATACTCTTCCTTTTTCAATATTATTGAAGCATTTATC
AAGGTTATTGTCTCATGAGCGGATACATATTTGAATGTATTTAGAAAAATAAACAAATAGGGGTTCCGCG
CACGAATTGGCCAGCGCTGCCATTTTTGGGGTGAGGCCGTTCGCGGCCGAGGGGCGCAGCCCCTGGGGGG
ATGGGAGGCCCGCGTTAGCGGGCCGGGAGGGTTCGAGAAGGGGGGGCACCCCCCTTCGGCGTGCGCGGTC
ACGCGCACAGGGCGCAGCCCTGGTTAAAAACAAGGTTTATAAATATTGGTTTAAAAGCAGGTTAAAAGAC
AGGTTAGCGGTGGCCGAAAAACGGGCGGAAACCCTTGCAAATGCTGGATTTTCTGCCTGTGGACAGCCCC
TCAAATGTCAATAGGTGCGCCCCTCATCTGTCAGCACTCTGCCCCTCAAGTGTCAAGGATCGCGCCCCTC
ATCTGTCAGTAGTCGCGCCCCTCAAGTGTCAATACCGCAGGGCACTTATCCCCAGGCTTGTCCACATCAT
CTGTGGGAAACTCGCGTAAAATCAGGCGTTTTCGCCGATTTGCGAGGCTGGCCAGCTCCACGTCGCCGGC
CGAAATCGAGCCTGCCCCTCATCTGTCAACGCCGCGCCGGGTGAGTCGGCCCCTCAAGTGTCAACGTCCG
CCCCTCATCTGTCAGTGAGGGCCAAGTTTTCCGCGAGGTATCCACAACGCCGGCGGCCGCGGTGTCTCGC
ACACGGCTTCGACGGCGTTTCTGGCGCGTTTGCAGGGCCATAGACGGCCGCCAGCCCAGCGGCGAGGGCA
ACCAGCCCGGTGAGCGTCGCAAAGGAGATCCTGATCTGACTGATGGGCTGCCTGTATCGAGTGGTGATTT
TGTGCCGAGCTGCCGGTCGGGGAGCTGTTGGCTGGCTGGTGGCAGGATATATTGTGGTGTAAACAAATTG
ACGCTTAGACAACTTAATAACACATTGCGGACGTTTTTAATGTACTGGGGTGGATGCAGTGGGCCCCACT
CTGTGAAGACAATGCCGAATTCGGATCCGGAGGGAGGCGTGTCGTTTTAGTGAGGTCCCCGCATAGCTGA
ACATCTATATAAGGTTTTGCTATTCATTGAAAGCAGTAGTGACTGATTTGTATATAATGTACTGTATTTT
TACAACAATTACCAACAACAACAAACAACAAACAACATTACAATTACTATTTACAATTACAATGGAGGAC
GCCAAAAACATAAAGAAAGGCCCGGCGCCATTCTATCCGCTGGAAGATGGAACCGCTGGAGAGCAACTGC
ATAAGGCTATGAAGAGATACGCCCTGGTTCCTGGAACAATTGCTTTTACAGATGCACATATCGAGGTGGA
CATCACTTACGCTGAGTACTTCGAAATGTCCGTTCGGTTGGCAGAAGCTATGAAACGATATGGGCTGAAT
ACAAATCACAGAATCGTCGTATGCAGTGAAAACTCTCTTCAATTCTTTATGCCGGTGTTGGGCGCGTTAT
TTATCGGAGTTGCAGTTGCGCCCGCGAACGACATTTATAATGAACGTGAATTGCTCAACAGTATGGGCAT
TTCGCAGCCTACCGTGGTGTTCGTTTCCAAAAAGGGGTTGCAAAAAATTTTGAACGTGCAAAAAAAGCTC
CCAATCATCCAAAAAATTATTATCATGGATTCTAAAACGGATTACCAGGGATTTCAGTCGATGTACACGT
TCGTCACATCTCATCTACCTCCCGGTTTTAATGAATACGATTTTGTGCCAGAGTCCTTCGATAGGGACAA
GACAATTGCACTGATCATGAACTCCTCTGGATCTACTGGTCTGCCTAAAGGTGTCGCTCTGCCTCATAGA
ACTGCCTGCGTGAGATTCTCGCATGCCAGAGATCCTATTTTTGGCAATCAAATCATTCCGGATACTGCGA
TTTTAAGTGTTGTTCCATTCCATCACGGTTTTGGAATGTTTACTACACTCGGATATTTGATATGTGGATT
TCGAGTCGTCTTAATGTATAGATTTGAAGAAGAACTGTTTCTGAGGAGCCTTCAGGATTACAAGATTCAA
AGTGCGCTGCTGGTGCCAACCCTATTCTCCTTCTTCGCCAAAAGCACTCTGATTGACAAATACGATTTAT
CTAATTTACACGAAATTGCTTCTGGTGGCGCTCCCCTCTCTAAGGAAGTCGGGGAAGCGGTTGCCAAGAG
GTTCCATCTGCCAGGTATCAGGCAAGGATATGGGCTCACTGAGACTACATCAGCTATTCTGATTACACCC
GAGGGGGATGATAAACCGGGCGCGGTCGGTAAAGTTGTTCCATTTTTTGAAGCGAAGGTTGTGGATCTGG
ATACCGGGAAAACGCTGGGCGTTAATCAAAGAGGCGAACTGTGTGTGAGAGGTCCTATGATTATGTCCGG
TTATGTAAACAATCCGGAAGCGACCAACGCCTTGATTGACAAGGATGGATGGCTACATTCTGGAGACATA
GCTTACTGGGACGAGGACGAACACTTCTTCATCGTTGACCGCCTGAAGTCTCTGATTAAGTACAAAGGCT
ATCAGGTGGCTCCCGCTGAATTGGAATCCATCTTGCTCCAACACCCCAACATCTTCGACGCAGGTGTCGC
AGGTCTGCCCGACGATGACGCCGGTGAACTTCCCGCCGCCGTTGTTGTTTTGGAGCACGGAAAGACGATG
ACGGAAAAAGAGATCGTGGATTACGTCGCCAGTCAAGTAACAACCGCGAAAAAGTTGCGCGGAGGAGTTG
TGTTTGTGGACGAAGTACCGAAAGGTCTTACCGGAAAACTCGACGCAAGAAAAATCAGAGAGATCCTCAT
AAAGGCCAAGAAGGGCGGAAAGATCGCCGTGGGTTCGGGTAAGCCAATCCCTAATCCTCTCTTGGGTTTG
GATTCTACTGGTGGAAAACCTATTCCAAACCCATTGCTCGGACTCGACTCAACCTAAGCTTGTCCTGCTT
TAATGAGATATGCGAGAAGCCTATGATCGCATGATATTTGCTTTCAATTCTGTTGTGCACGTTGTAAAAA
ACCTGAGCATGTGTAGCTCAGATCCTTACCGCCGGTTTCGGTTCATTCTAATGAATATATCACCCGTTAC
TATCGTATTTTTATGAATAATATTCTCCGTTCAATTTACTGATTGTACCCTACTACTTATATGTACAATA
TTAAAATGAAAACAATATATTGTGCTGAATAGGTTTATAGCGACATCTATGATAGAGCGCCACAATAACA
AACAATTGCGTTTTATTATTACAAATCCAATTTTAAAAAAAGCGGCAGAACCGGTCAAACCTAAAAGACT
GATTACATAAATCTTATTCAAATTTCAAAAGTGCCCCAGGGGCTAGTATCTACGACACACCGAGCGGCGA
ACTAATAACGCTCACTGAAGGGAACTCCGGTTCCCCGCCGGCGCGCATGGGTGAGATTCCTTGAAGTTGA
GTATTGGCCGTCCGCTCTACCGAAAGTTACGGGCACCATTCAACCCGGTCCAGCACGGCGGCCGGGTAAC
CGACTTGCTGCCCCGAGAATTATGCAGCATTTTTTTGGTGTATGTGGGCCCCAAATGAAGTGCAGGTCAA
ACCTTGACAGTGACGACAAATCGTTGGGCGGGTCCAGGGCGAATTTTGCGACAACATGTCGAGGCTCAGC
AGGACCGCT
Features (pLannotate 1.2.2; 11 found; start..end, strand, type, name):
     42..66      +  misc_feature   RB T-DNA repeat: right border repeat from nopaline C58 T-DNA
    178..198     -  CDS            TetR (fragment): tetracycline resistance regulatory protein; tetR
    225..1370    -  CDS            trfA: TRFA_ECOLX - Experimental evidence at protein level: Swiss-Prot protein existence level 1. Also involved in plasmid copy number control, promoting intermolecular coupling of protein bound iterons at oriV, which inhibits replication initiation. From Escherichia coli.
   1706..2294    -  rep_origin     ori: high-copy-number ColE1/pMB1/pBR322/pUC origin of replication
   2465..3325    -  CDS            AmpR: β-lactamase; bla; confers resistance to ampicillin, carbenicillin, and related antibiotics
   3326..3430    -  promoter       AmpR promoter: bla
   3517..4148    -  rep_origin     oriV: incP origin of replication
   4240..4264    +  misc_feature   LB T-DNA repeat: left border repeat from nopaline C58 T-DNA
   4485..4540    +  misc_feature   TMV Ω: translational enhancer from the tobacco mosaic virus 5'-leader sequence (Gallie et al., 1988)
   4542..6191    +  CDS            luciferase: firefly luciferase; luc+; enhanced luc+ version of the luciferase gene
   6295..7002    +  terminator     OCS terminator: octopine synthase terminator
