[The description below was written by a language model from this plasmid's Addgene catalogue record and pLannotate feature annotations shown in this document.]
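Description:
pEPYC1CB0007 is a MoClo (Golden Gate modular cloning) Level 1 construct of about 7 kb, built in the pICH47732 acceptor backbone and carrying a single synthetic plant transcription unit that reports promoter activity through firefly luciferase. The backbone is a binary-type vector. It has a high-copy ColE1/pUC origin for propagation in E. coli, together with the broad-host-range incP oriV and its trfA replication initiator gene, an arrangement that typically allows maintenance in Agrobacterium. Selection is by ampicillin through β-lactamase expressed from its own promoter. A short TetR fragment is also annotated and appears to be a backbone remnant. Left and right border repeats from nopaline C58 T-DNA flank the cargo, so the cassette sits within a transferable T-DNA region.

The insert was assembled through BsaI sites that were destroyed during cloning. The depositor describes it as MinSyn_000::TMV::LucF::Flag::ocsT. MinSyn_000 is a minimal synthetic plant promoter; it is not picked out by the automated feature annotation but would lie in the unannotated stretch between the left border and the TMV Ω leader. That Ω sequence from the tobacco mosaic virus 5′ leader acts as a translational enhancer upstream of the luc+ firefly luciferase coding sequence. The catalogue entry lists a Flag tag after the luciferase, which the feature table also does not annotate, and the unit ends with the octopine synthase terminator.

The plasmid comes from work on the rational design of minimal synthetic promoters for plants and serves to measure MinSyn_000 expression output by luminescence. As a Level 1 module, it can also be combined with other transcription units into higher-level MoClo assemblies.
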