Addgene plasmid #154630: pEPYC1CB0007
Purpose: MoClo Level 1 luciferase reporter
Depositing lab: Nicola Patron. Depositing organization: Earlham Institute. Publication: Rational design of minimal synthetic promoters for plants. Cai YM, Kallam K, Tidd H, Gendarini G, Salzman A, Patron NJ. Nucleic Acids Res. 2020 Aug 28. pii: 5897334. doi: 10.1093/nar/gkaa682. PubMed 32856047.
Backbone
  Vector backbone: pICH47732
  Vector type: Synthetic Biology
Growth in bacteria
  Bacterial resistance: Ampicillin, 100 μg/mL
  Growth temperature: 37°C
  Growth strain: NEB Stable
  Copy number: High Copy
Gene/Insert
  Gene/Insert name: MinSyn_000 Firefly luciferase expression cassette [MinSyn_000::TMV::LucF::Flag::ocsT]
  Species: Synthetic
  Cloning method: Restriction Enzyme; 5′ cloning site BsaI (destroyed during cloning); 3′ cloning site BsaI (destroyed during cloning)
Terms and licenses: Academic/Nonprofit Terms; Industry Terms: Not Available to Industry
Depositor comments: Please visit https://www.biorxiv.org/content/10.1101/2020.05.14.095406v1 for bioRxiv preprint.
How to cite: pEPYC1CB0007 was a gift from Nicola Patron (Addgene plasmid # 154630 ; http://n2t.net/addgene:154630 ; RRID:Addgene_154630)
